Addgene plasmid #19969: pcDNA-D2s-L-RLuc8
Depositing lab: Jonathan Javitch. Depositing organization: Columbia University. Publication: Dopamine D2 receptors form higher order oligomers at physiological expression levels. Guo W, Urizar E, Kralikova M, Mobarec JC, Shi L, Filizola M, Javitch JA. EMBO J. 2008 Sep 3. 27(17):2293-304. 10.1038/emboj.2008.153 PubMed 18668123.
Backbone
  Vector backbone: pcDNA3.1
  Backbone manufacturer: Invitrogen
  Backbone size w/o insert (bp): 5500
  Vector type: Mammalian Expression
  Selectable markers: Neomycin (select with G418)
Growth in bacteria
  Bacterial resistance: Ampicillin, 100 μg/mL
  Growth temperature: 37°C
  Growth strain: DH5alpha
  Copy number: High Copy
Gene/Insert
  Gene/Insert name: D2 short variant-Luciferase 8 (alt name: D2R; D2DR; DRD2)
  Species: H. sapiens (human); Aequorea Victoria
  Insert size (bp): 2322
  Entrez Gene: DRD2 (a.k.a. D2DR, D2R)
  Tag / fusion protein: Flag (N terminal on insert); Luciferase 8 (C terminal on insert)
  Cloning method: Restriction Enzyme; 3′ cloning site XbaI (not destroyed)
  Sequencing primers: 5′ T7; 3′ SP6
Terms and licenses: Academic/Nonprofit Terms; Industry Terms: Not Available to Industry
How to cite: pcDNA-D2s-L-RLuc8 was a gift from Jonathan Javitch (Addgene plasmid # 19969)
