[The description below was written by a language model from this plasmid's Addgene catalogue record.]
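Description:
pcDNA-D2s-L-RLuc8 is a mammalian expression plasmid built on the Invitrogen pcDNA3.1 backbone (about 5.5 kb without insert). It is propagated as a high-copy plasmid in E. coli under ampicillin selection, and it carries a neomycin resistance marker so that transfected mammalian cells can be selected with G418. The record provides no feature table and does not explicitly name the promoter. pcDNA3.1 vectors conventionally drive inserts from the CMV immediate-early promoter, and the listed T7 sequencing primer is consistent with the standard pcDNA3.1 layout around the cloning site. An SP6 primer is listed on the 3′ side, and the XbaI site at the 3′ end of the insert is retained.

The roughly 2.3 kb insert encodes the short splice variant of the human dopamine D2 receptor (DRD2, D2s), with an N-terminal Flag epitope and a C-terminal fusion to luciferase 8 (RLuc8). The "L" in the name probably denotes a linker between receptor and luciferase, although the record does not define it. RLuc8 is generally known as an engineered, brighter and more stable Renilla luciferase variant. The catalogue nevertheless lists Aequorea victoria as the second species, which appears inconsistent with the name and cannot be resolved without sequence information. The Flag tag allows the receptor to be detected or immunopurified.

A receptor fused to luciferase typically serves as the energy donor in bioluminescence resonance energy transfer (BRET) assays. This fits the associated study, which examined higher-order oligomerization of D2 receptors at physiological expression levels. The construct would normally be co-expressed with a fluorescent-protein-tagged acceptor partner to report on receptor proximity in living cells.
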