>Addgene plasmid #19969 | pcDNA-D2s-L-RLuc8 | depositor partial sequence | sequence record 9418 | Author sequence
ATGAAGACGATCATCGCCCTGAGCTACATCTTCTGCCTGGTGTTCGCCGACTACAAGGACGATGATGACG
CCATGGATCCACTGAATCTGTCCTGGTATGATGATGATCTGGAGAGGCAGAACTGGAGCCGGCCCTTCAA
CGGGTCAGACGGGAAGGCGGACAGACCCCACTACAACTACTATGCCACACTGCTCACCCTGCTCATCGCT
GTCATCGTCTTCGGCAACGTGCTGGTGTGCATGGCTGTGTCCCGCGAGAAGGCGCTGCAGACCACCACCA
ACTACCTGATCGTCAGCCTCGCAGTGGCCGACCTCCTCGTCGCCACACTGGTCATGCCCTGGGTTGTCTA
CCTGGAGGTGGTAGGTGAGTGGAAATTCAGCAGGATTCACTGTGACATCTTCGTCACTCTGGACGTCATG
ATGTGCACGGCGAGCATCCTGAACTTGTGTGCCATCAGCATCGACAGGTACACAGCTGTGGCCATGCCCA
TGCTGTACAATACGCGCTACAGCTCCAAGCGCCGGGTCACCGTCATGATCTCCATCGTCTGGGTCCTGTC
CTTCACCATCTCCTGCCCACTCCTCTTCGGACTCAATAACGCAGACCAGAACGAGTGCATCATTGCCAAC
CCGGCCTTCGTGGTCTACTCCTCCATCGTCTCCTTCTACGTGCCCTTCATTGTCACCCTGCTGGTCTACA
TCAAGATCTACATTGTCCTCCGCAGACGCCGCAAGCGAGTCAACACCAAACGCAGCAGCCGAGCTTTCAG
GGCCCACCTGAGGGCTCCACTAAAGGAGGCTGCCCGGCGAGCCCAGGAGCTGGAGATGGAGATGCTCTCC
AGCACCAGCCCACCCGAGAGGACCCGGTACAGCCCCATCCCACCCAGCCACCACCAGCTGACTCTCCCCG
ACCCGTCCCACCATGGTCTCCACAGCACTCCCGACAGCCCCGCCAAACCAGAGAAGAATGGGCATGCCAA
AGACCACCCCAAGATTGCCAAGATCTTTGAGATCCAGACCATGCCCAATGGCAAAACGCGTACCTCCCTC
AAGACCATGAGCCGTAGGAAGCTCTCCCAGCAGAAGGAGAAGAAAGCCACTCAGATGCTCGCCATTGTTC
TCGGCGTGTTCATCATCTGCTGGCTGCCCTTCTTCATCACACACATCCTGAACATACACTGTGACTGCAA
CATCCCGCCTGTCCTGTACAGCGCCTTCACGTGGCTGGGCTATGTCAACAGCGCCGTGAACCCCATCATC
TACACCACCTTCAACATTGAGTTCCGCAAGGCCTTCCTGAAGATCCTCCACTGCGCTACCGGACTCAGAT
CTCGAGCTCAAGCTTCGAATTCTGCAGTCGACGGTACCGCGGGCCCGGTCGCCACCATGGCTTCCAAGGT
GTACGACCCCGAGCAACGCAAACGCATGATCACTGGGCCTCAGTGGTGGGCTCGCTGCAAGCAAATGAAC
GTGCTGGACTCCTTCATCAACTACTATGATTCCGAGAAGCACGCCGAGAACGCCGTGATTTTTCTGCATG
GTAACGCTACCTCCAGCTACCTGTGGAGGCACGTCGTGCCTCACATCGAGCCCGTGGCTAGATGCATCAT
CCCTGATCTGATCGGAATGGGTAAGTCCGGCAAGAGCGGGAATGGCTCATATCGCCTCCTGGATCACTAC
AAGTACCTCACCGCTTGGTTCGAGCTGCTGAACCTTCCAAAGAAAATCATCTTTGTGGGCCACGACTGGG
GGGCTGCTCTGGCCTTTCACTACGCCTACGAGCACCAAGACAGGATCAAGGCCATCGTCCATATGGAGAG
TGTCGTGGACGTGATCGAGTCCTGGGACGAGTGGCCTGACATCGAGGAGGATATCGCCCTGATCAAGAGC
GAAGAGGGCGAGAAAATGGTGCTTGAGAATAACTTCTTCGTCGAGACCGTGCTCCCAAGCAAGATCATGC
GGAAACTGGAGCCTGAGGAGTTCGCTGCCTACCTGGAGCCATTCAAGGAGAAGGGCGAGGTTAGACGGCC
TACCCTCTCCTGGCCTCGCGAGATCCCTCTCGTTAAGGGAGGCAAGCCCGACGTCGTCCAGATTGTCCGC
AACTACAACGCCTACCTTCGGGCCAGCGACGATCTGCCTAAGCTGTTCATCGAGTCCGACCCTGGGTTCT
TTTCCAACGCTATTGTCGAGGGAGCTAAGAAGTTCCCTAACACCGAGTTCGTGAAGGTGAAGGGCCTCCA
CTTCCTCCAGGAGGACGCTCCAGATGAAATGGGTAAGTACATCAAGAGCTTCGTGGAGCGCGTGCTGAAG
AACGAGCAGTAA
