>Addgene plasmid #19969 | pcDNA-D2s-L-RLuc8 | addgene partial sequence | sequence record 25696 | 19969 with CMV-F
AGCTCTCTGGCTAACTAGAGAANCCACTGCTTACTGGCTTATCGAAATTAATACGACTCACTATAGGGAG
ACCCAAGCTTGGTACCATGAAGACGATCATCGCCCTGAGCTACATCTTCTGCCTGGTGTTCGCCGACTAC
AAGGACGATGATGACGCCATGGATCCACTGAATCTGTCCTGGTATGATGATGATCTGGAGAGGCAGAACT
GGAGCCGGCCCTTCAACGGGTCAGACGGGAAGGCGGACAGACCCCACTACAACTACTATGCCACACTGCT
CACCCTGCTCATCGCTGTCATCGTCTTCGGCAACGTGCTGGTGTGCATGGCTGTGTCCCGCGAGAAGGCG
CTGCAGACCACCACCAACTACCTGATCGTCAGCCTCGCAGTGGCCGACCTCCTCGTCGCCACACTGGTCA
TGCCCTGGGTTGTCTACCTGGAGGTGGTAGGTGAGTGGAAATTCAGCAGGATTCACTGTGACATCTTCGT
CACTCTGGACGTCATGATGTGCACGGCGAGCATCCTGAACTTGTGTGCCATCAGCATCGACAGGTACACA
GCTGTGGCCATGCCCATGCTGTACAATACGCGCTACAGCTCCNANNNNGNNNCNCNNTCATGNNNNNNNN
NTCGTCTGGGTCNNGCT
